>Addgene plasmid #46405 | pGEX Arg-SH2 | depositor full sequence | sequence record 65531 | Full Sequence
ACGTTATCGACTGCACGGTGCACCAATGCTTCTGGCGTCAGGCAGCCATCGGAAGCTGTGGTATGGCTGT
GCAGGTCGTAAATCACTGCATAATTCGTGTCGCTCAAGGCGCACTCCCGTTCTGGATAATGTTTTTTGCG
CCGACATCATAACGGTTCTGGCAAATATTCTGAAATGAGCTGTTGACAATTAATCATCGGCTCGTATAAT
GTGTGGAATTGTGAGCGGATAACAATTTCACACAGGAAACAGTATTCATGTCCCCTATACTAGGTTATTG
GAAAATTAAGGGCCTTGTGCAACCCACTCGACTTCTTTTGGAATATCTTGAAGAAAAATATGAAGAGCAT
TTGTATGAGCGCGATGAAGGTGATAAATGGCGAAACAAAAAGTTTGAATTGGGTTTGGAGTTTCCCAATC
TTCCTTATTATATTGATGGTGATGTTAAATTAACACAGTCTATGGCCATCATACGTTATATAGCTGACAA
GCACAACATGTTGGGTGGTTGTCCAAAAGAGCGTGCAGAGATTTCAATGCTTGAAGGAGCGGTTTTGGAT
ATTAGATACGGTGTTTCGAGAATTGCATATAGTAAAGACTTTGAAACTCTCAAAGTTGATTTTCTTAGCA
AGCTACCTGAAATGCTGAAAATGTTCGAAGATCGTTTATGTCATAAAACATATTTAAATGGTGATCATGT
AACCCATCCTGACTTCATGTTGTATGACGCTCTTGATGTTGTTTTATACATGGACCCAATGTGCCTGGAT
GCGTTCCCAAAATTAGTTTGTTTTAAAAAACGTATTGAAGCTATCCCACAAATTGATAAGTACTTGAAAT
CCAGCAAGTATATAGCATGGCCTTTGCAGGGCTGGCAAGCCACGTTTGGTGGTGGCGACCATCCTCCAAA
ATCGGATCTGGAAGTTCTGTTCCAGGGGCCCCTGGGATCCGTGAACAGCCTGGAAAAACACTCCTGGTAC
CATGGACCTGTGTCACGCAGTGCAGCTGAGTATCTGCTCAGCAGTCTAATCAATGGCAGCTTCCTGGTGC
GAGAAAGTGAGAGTAGCCCTGGGCAGCTGTCCATCTCGCTCAGGTACGAGGGACGTGTGTATCACTACAG
GATCAATACCACTGCAGATGGCAAGGTGTATGTGACTGCTGAGAGCCGCTTCAGCACCTTGGCAGAGCTT
GTACACCATCACTCCACAGTGGCTGATGGGCTGGTGACAACATTACACTACCCAGCACCCAAGTGTAATA
AGCCTACAGTCTATGGAATTCTATGAGCGGCCGCATCGTGACTGACTGACGATCTGCCTCGCGCGTTTCG
GTGATGACGGTGAAAACCTCTGACACATGCAGCTCCCGGAGACGGTCACAGCTTGTCTGTAAGCGGATGC
CGGGAGCAGACAAGCCCGTCAGGGCGCGTCAGCGGGTGTTGGCGGGTGTCGGGGCGCAGCCATGACCCAG
TCACGTAGCGATAGCGGAGTGTATAATTCTTGAAGACGAAAGGGCCTCGTGATACGCCTATTTTTATAGG
TTAATGTCATGATAATAATGGTTTCTTAGACGTCAGGTGGCACTTTTCGGGGAAATGTGCGCGGAACCCC
TATTTGTTTATTTTTCTAAATACATTCAAATATGTATCCGCTCATGAGACAATAACCCTGATAAATGCTT
CAATAATATTGAAAAAGGAAGAGTATGAGTATTCAACATTTCCGTGTCGCCCTTATTCCCTTTTTTGCGG
CATTTTGCCTTCCTGTTTTTGCTCACCCAGAAACGCTGGTGAAAGTAAAAGATGCTGAAGATCAGTTGGG
TGCACGAGTGGGTTACATCGAACTGGATCTCAACAGCGGTAAGATCCTTGAGAGTTTTCGCCCCGAAGAA
CGTTTTCCAATGATGAGCACTTTTAAAGTTCTGCTATGTGGCGCGGTATTATCCCGTGTTGACGCCGGGC
AAGAGCAACTCGGTCGCCGCATACACTATTCTCAGAATGACTTGGTTGAGTACTCACCAGTCACAGAAAA
GCATCTTACGGATGGCATGACAGTAAGAGAATTATGCAGTGCTGCCATAACCATGAGTGATAACACTGCG
GCCAACTTACTTCTGACAACGATCGGAGGACCGAAGGAGCTAACCGCTTTTTTGCACAACATGGGGGATC
ATGTAACTCGCCTTGATCGTTGGGAACCGGAGCTGAATGAAGCCATACCAAACGACGAGCGTGACACCAC
GATGCCTGCAGCAATGGCAACAACGTTGCGCAAACTATTAACTGGCGAACTACTTACTCTAGCTTCCCGG
CAACAATTAATAGACTGGATGGAGGCGGATAAAGTTGCAGGACCACTTCTGCGCTCGGCCCTTCCGGCTG
GCTGGTTTATTGCTGATAAATCTGGAGCCGGTGAGCGTGGGTCTCGCGGTATCATTGCAGCACTGGGGCC
AGATGGTAAGCCCTCCCGTATCGTAGTTATCTACACGACGGGGAGTCAGGCAACTATGGATGAACGAAAT
AGACAGATCGCTGAGATAGGTGCCTCACTGATTAAGCATTGGTAACTGTCAGACCAAGTTTACTCATATA
TACTTTAGATTGATTTAAAACTTCATTTTTAATTTAAAAGGATCTAGGTGAAGATCCTTTTTGATAATCT
CATGACCAAAATCCCTTAACGTGAGTTTTCGTTCCACTGAGCGTCAGACCCCGTAGAAAAGATCAAAGGA
TCTTCTTGAGATCCTTTTTTTCTGCGCGTAATCTGCTGCTTGCAAACAAAAAAACCACCGCTACCAGCGG
TGGTTTGTTTGCCGGATCAAGAGCTACCAACTCTTTTTCCGAAGGTAACTGGCTTCAGCAGAGCGCAGAT
ACCAAATACTGTCCTTCTAGTGTAGCCGTAGTTAGGCCACCACTTCAAGAACTCTGTAGCACCGCCTACA
TACCTCGCTCTGCTAATCCTGTTACCAGTGGCTGCTGCCAGTGGCGATAAGTCGTGTCTTACCGGGTTGG
ACTCAAGACGATAGTTACCGGATAAGGCGCAGCGGTCGGGCTGAACGGGGGGTTCGTGCACACAGCCCAG
CTTGGAGCGAACGACCTACACCGAACTGAGATACCTACAGCGTGAGCTATGAGAAAGCGCCACGCTTCCC
GAAGGGAGAAAGGCGGACAGGTATCCGGTAAGCGGCAGGGTCGGAACAGGAGAGCGCACGAGGGAGCTTC
CAGGGGGAAACGCCTGGTATCTTTATAGTCCTGTCGGGTTTCGCCACCTCTGACTTGAGCGTCGATTTTT
GTGATGCTCGTCAGGGGGGCGGAGCCTATGGAAAAACGCCAGCAACGCGGCCTTTTTACGGTTCCTGGCC
TTTTGCTGGCCTTTTGCTCACATGTTCTTTCCTGCGTTATCCCCTGATTCTGTGGATAACCGTATTACCG
CCTTTGAGTGAGCTGATACCGCTCGCCGCAGCCGAACGACCGAGCGCAGCGAGTCAGTGAGCGAGGAAGC
GGAAGAGCGCCTGATGCGGTATTTTCTCCTTACGCATCTGTGCGGTATTTCACACCGCATAAATTCCGAC
ACCATCGAATGGTGCAAAACCTTTCGCGGTATGGCATGATAGCGCCCGGAAGAGAGTCAATTCAGGGTGG
TGAATGTGAAACCAGTAACGTTATACGATGTCGCAGAGTATGCCGGTGTCTCTTATCAGACCGTTTCCCG
CGTGGTGAACCAGGCCAGCCACGTTTCTGCGAAAACGCGGGAAAAAGTGGAAGCGGCGATGGCGGAGCTG
AATTACATTCCCAACCGCGTGGCACAACAACTGGCGGGCAAACAGTCGTTGCTGATTGGCGTTGCCACCT
CCAGTCTGGCCCTGCACGCGCCGTCGCAAATTGTCGCGGCGATTAAATCTCGCGCCGATCAACTGGGTGC
CAGCGTGGTGGTGTCGATGGTAGAACGAAGCGGCGTCGAAGCCTGTAAAGCGGCGGTGCACAATCTTCTC
GCGCAACGCGTCAGTGGGCTGATCATTAACTATCCGCTGGATGACCAGGATGCCATTGCTGTGGAAGCTG
CCTGCACTAATGTTCCGGCGTTATTTCTTGATGTCTCTGACCAGACACCCATCAACAGTATTATTTTCTC
CCATGAAGACGGTACGCGACTGGGCGTGGAGCATCTGGTCGCATTGGGTCACCAGCAAATCGCGCTGTTA
GCGGGCCCATTAAGTTCTGTCTCGGCGCGTCTGCGTCTGGCTGGCTGGCATAAATATCTCACTCGCAATC
AAATTCAGCCGATAGCGGAACGGGAAGGCGACTGGAGTGCCATGTCCGGTTTTCAACAAACCATGCAAAT
GCTGAATGAGGGCATCGTTCCCACTGCGATGCTGGTTGCCAACGATCAGATGGCGCTGGGCGCAATGCGC
GCCATTACCGAGTCCGGGCTGCGCGTTGGTGCGGATATCTCGGTAGTGGGATACGACGATACCGAAGACA
GCTCATGTTATATCCCGCCGTCAACCACCATCAAACAGGATTTTCGCCTGCTGGGGCAAACCAGCGTGGA
CCGCTTGCTGCAACTCTCTCAGGGCCAGGCGGTGAAGGGCAATCAGCTGTTGCCCGTCTCACTGGTGAAA
AGAAAAACCACCCTGGCGCCCAATACGCAAACCGCCTCTCCCCGCGCGTTGGCCGATTCATTAATGCAGC
TGGCACGACAGGTTTCCCGACTGGAAAGCGGGCAGTGAGCGCAACGCAATTAATGTGAGTTAGCTCACTC
ATTAGGCACCCCAGGCTTTACACTTTATGCTTCCGGCTCGTATGTTGTGTGGAATTGTGAGCGGATAACA
ATTTCACACAGGAAACAGCTATGACCATGATTACGGATTCACTGGCCGTCGTTTTACAACGTCGTGACTG
GGAAAACCCTGGCGTTACCCAACTTAATCGCCTTGCAGCACATCCCCCTTTCGCCAGCTGGCGTAATAGC
GAAGAGGCCCGCACCGATCGCCCTTCCCAACAGTTGCGCAGCCTGAATGGCGAATGGCGCTTTGCCTGGT
TTCCGGCACCAGAAGCGGTGCCGGAAAGCTGGCTGGAGTGCGATCTTCCTGAGGCCGATACTGTCGTCGT
CCCCTCAAACTGGCAGATGCACGGTTACGATGCGCCCATCTACACCAACGTAACCTATCCCATTACGGTC
AATCCGCCGTTTGTTCCCACGGAGAATCCGACGGGTTGTTACTCGCTCACATTTAATGTTGATGAAAGCT
GGCTACAGGAAGGCCAGACGCGAATTATTTTTGATGGCGTTGGAATT
Features (pLannotate 1.2.2; 17 found; start..end, strand, type, name):
      6..107     -  CDS            yciV (fragment): RNAAM_ECOLI - Also known as trpH From Escherichia coli (strain K12).
    183..211     +  promoter       tac promoter: strong E. coli promoter; hybrid between the trp and lac UV5 promoters
    219..235     +  protein_bind   lac operator: The lac repressor binds to the lac operator to inhibit transcription in E. coli. This inhibition can be relieved by adding lactose or isopropyl-β-D-thiogalactopyranoside (IPTG). lac repressor encoded by lacI
    258..911     +  CDS            GST26_SCHJA: Experimental evidence at protein level: Swiss-Prot protein existence level 1. GST isoenzymes appear to play a central role in the parasite detoxification system. Other functions are also suspected including a role in increasing the solubility of haematin in the parasite gut. From Schistosoma japonicum (Blood fluke).
    951..1280    +  CDS            ABL (fragment): ABL_FSVHY - Experimental evidence at transcript level: Swiss-Prot protein existence level 2. From Feline sarcoma virus (strain Hardy-Zuckerman 2).
   1314..1353    +  CDS            rop (fragment): Rop protein, which maintains plasmids at low copy number; rop
   1455..1495    +  misc_feature   bom (fragment): basis of mobility region from pBR322
   1600..1704    +  promoter       AmpR promoter: bla
   1705..2565    +  CDS            AmpR: β-lactamase; bla; confers resistance to ampicillin, carbenicillin, and related antibiotics
   2736..3324    +  rep_origin     ori: high-copy-number ColE1/pMB1/pBR322/pUC origin of replication
   3510..3561    -  misc_feature   bom (fragment): basis of mobility region from pBR322
   3568..3645    +  promoter       lacIq promoter: lacI (mutant); In the lacIq allele, a single base change in the promoter boosts expression of the lacI gene about 10-fold.
   3646..4728    +  CDS            lacI: lac repressor; lacI; The lac repressor binds to the lac operator to inhibit transcription in E. coli. This inhibition can be relieved by adding lactose or isopropyl-β-D-thiogalactopyranoside (IPTG).
   4741..4762    +  protein_bind   CAP binding site: CAP binding activates transcription in the presence of cAMP. E. coli catabolite activator protein
   4777..4807    +  promoter       lac promoter: promoter for the E. coli lac operon
   4815..4831    +  protein_bind   lac operator: The lac repressor binds to the lac operator to inhibit transcription in E. coli. This inhibition can be relieved by adding lactose or isopropyl-β-D-thiogalactopyranoside (IPTG). lac repressor encoded by lacI
   4851..5024    +  CDS            lacZα: LacZα fragment of β-galactosidase; lacZ fragment
