[The description below was written by a language model from this plasmid's Addgene catalogue record and pLannotate feature annotations shown in this document.]
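Description:
pGEX Arg-SH2 is a bacterial expression plasmid built on the pGEX6P1 backbone for producing the SH2 domain of human Arg (ABL2) as a glutathione S-transferase fusion in E. coli. The insert, about 337 bp and covering amino acids 151–257 of ABL2, was cloned between the BamHI and EcoRI sites, both of which are retained. It sits in frame downstream of the Schistosoma japonicum GST coding sequence and the backbone's PreScission protease recognition site, so the GST moiety can be cleaved off after affinity purification. The automated annotation labels the insert region as a fragment of a feline sarcoma virus ABL protein. This most likely reflects homology within the Abl family rather than a different insert, since its position and length match the catalogued ABL2 fragment.

Expression is driven by the tac promoter, a strong trp/lac hybrid, followed by a lac operator. The plasmid carries its own lacI gene under the lacIq promoter, so transcription stays repressed until it is induced with IPTG. Propagation relies on a ColE1/pBR322-type origin, and selection uses the β-lactamase (AmpR) gene for ampicillin resistance. The catalogue lists the plasmid as low copy. Remnants of rop, bom, a lac promoter/operator and lacZα are backbone carry-overs with no role in the expression cassette. The sequenced record is 5,297 nt, and the depositor gives the fusion protein's mass as roughly 37.2 kDa. According to the associated publication, the purified GST–SH2 protein belongs to a set of SH2 domain probes used for high-throughput profiling of tyrosine-phosphorylated proteins.
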