Addgene plasmid #46405: pGEX Arg-SH2
Depositing lab: Bruce Mayer. Depositing organization: University of Connecticut Health Center. Publication: High-throughput phosphotyrosine profiling using SH2 domains. Machida K, Thompson CM, Dierck K, Jablonowski K, Karkkainen S, Liu B, Zhang H, Nash PD, Newman DK, Nollau P, Pawson T, Renkema GH, Saksela K, Schiller MR, Shin DG, Mayer BJ. Mol Cell. 2007 Jun 22;26(6):899-915. 10.1016/j.molcel.2007.05.031 PubMed 17588523.
Backbone
  Vector backbone: pGEX6P1
  Backbone manufacturer: GE Healthcare Biosciences
  Backbone size w/o insert (bp): 4900
  Vector type: Bacterial Expression
Growth in bacteria
  Bacterial resistance: Ampicillin, 100 μg/mL
  Growth temperature: 37°C
  Growth strain: DH5alpha
  Copy number: Low Copy
Gene/Insert
  Gene/Insert name: Arg/Abl2 (alt names: ABL2; ARG; ABLL; FLJ22224; FLJ31718; FLJ41441; ABL2)
  Species: H. sapiens (human)
  Insert size (bp): 337
  Mutation: contains amino acids 151-257
  Entrez Gene: ABL2 (a.k.a. ABLL, ARG)
  Promoter: Tac
  Tag / fusion protein: GST (N terminal on backbone); PreScission (N terminal on backbone)
  Cloning method: Restriction Enzyme; 5′ cloning site BamHI (not destroyed); 3′ cloning site EcoRI (not destroyed)
  Sequencing primers: 5′ pGEX-5; 3′ pGEX-3
Terms and licenses: Academic/Nonprofit Terms; Industry Terms: Not Available to Industry
Depositor comments: The molecular weight of the GST fusion protein is approximately 37.2 kDa
How to cite: pGEX Arg-SH2 was a gift from Bruce Mayer (Addgene plasmid # 46405 ; http://n2t.net/addgene:46405 ; RRID:Addgene_46405)
