>Addgene plasmid #46405 | pGEX Arg-SH2 | depositor partial sequence | sequence record 65532 | Insert sequence
GGATCCGTGAACAGCCTGGAAAAACACTCCTGGTACCATGGACCTGTGTCACGCAGTGCAGCTGAGTATC
TGCTCAGCAGTCTAATCAATGGCAGCTTCCTGGTGCGAGAAAGTGAGAGTAGCCCTGGGCAGCTGTCCAT
CTCGCTCAGGTACGAGGGACGTGTGTATCACTACAGGATCAATACCACTGCAGATGGCAAGGTGTATGTG
ACTGCTGAGAGCCGCTTCAGCACCTTGGCAGAGCTTGTACACCATCACTCCACAGTGGCTGATGGGCTGG
TGACAACATTACACTACCCAGCACCCAAGTGTAATAAGCCTACAGTCTATGGAATTC
