>Addgene plasmid #46405 | pGEX Arg-SH2 | addgene partial sequence | sequence record 67007 | pGEX5
ATCTCAATGGATCTGGAGTTCTGTTCCAGGGGCCCCTGGGATCCGTGAACAGCCTGGAAAAACACTCCTG
GTACCATGGACCTGTGTCACGCAGTGCAGCTGAGTATCTGCTCAGCAGTCTAATCAATGGCAGCTTCCTG
GTGCGAGAAAGTGAGAGTAGCCCTGGGCAGCTGTCCATCTCGCTCAGGTACGAGGGACGTGTGTATCACT
ACAGGATCAATACCACTGCAGATGGCAAGGTGTATGTGACTGCTGAGAGCCGCTTCAGCACCTTGGCAGA
GCTTGTACACCATCACTCCACAGTGGCTGATGGGCTGGTGACAACATTACACTACCCAGCACCCAAGTGT
AATAAGCCTACAGTCTATGGAATTCTATGAGCGGCCGCATCGTGACTGACTGACGATCTGCCTCGCGCGT
TTCGGTGATGACGGTGAAAACCTCTGACACATGCAGCTCCCGGAGACGGTCACAGCTTGTCTGTAAGCGG
ATGCCGGGAGCAGACAAGCCCGTCAGGGCGCGTCAGCGGGTGTTGGCGGGTGTCGGGGCGCAGCCATGAC
CCAGTCACGTAGCGATAGCGGAGTGTATAATTCTTGAAGACGAAAGGGCCTCGTGATACGCCTATTTTTA
TAGGTTAATGTCATGATAATAATGGTTTCTTAGACGTCAGGTGGCACTTTTCGGGGAAATGTGCGCGGAA
CCCCTATTTGTTTATTTTTCTAAATACATTCAAATATGTATCCGCTCATGAGACAATAACCCTGATAAAT
GCTTCAATAATATTGAAAAAGGAAGAGTATGAGTATTCAACATTTCCGTGTCGCCCTTATTCCCTTTTTT
GCGGCATTTTGCCTTCCTGTTTTTGCTCACCCAGAAACGCTGGTGAAANTAAAAAATGCTGAAAATC
